Addgene plasmid #190258: pPOTv7-blast-BFP
Purpose: Trypanosoma brucei PCR only tagging (pPOT) vector for endogenous gene tagging
Depositing lab: Sue Vaughan. Depositing organization: Oxford Brookes University. Publication: A comprehensive toolkit for protein localization and functional analysis in trypanosomatids. Paterou A, Saez Conde J, Tyc J, Sunter JD, Vaughan S, Gull K, Dean S. Open Biol. 2025 Apr;15(4):240361. doi: 10.1098/rsob.240361. Epub 2025 Apr 2. PubMed 40169015.
Backbone
  Vector backbone: pPOT
  Vector type: for endogenous gene tagging
Growth in bacteria
  Bacterial resistance: Ampicillin, 100 μg/mL
  Growth temperature: 37°C
  Growth strain: NEB Stable
  Copy number: High Copy
Gene/Insert
  Gene/Insert name: BFP
  Species: Synthetic
  Promoter: read through
  Cloning method: Restriction Enzyme; 5′ cloning site HindIII (not destroyed); 3′ cloning site BamHI (not destroyed)
  Sequencing primers: 5′ cTATGGGTTCTGGTAGTG; 3′ cTTAACTACCCGATCCTG
Terms and licenses: Academic/Nonprofit Terms; Industry Terms: Not Available to Industry
Depositor comments: Please visit https://doi.org/10.1101/2023.04.21.537815 for bioRxiv preprint.
How to cite: pPOTv7-blast-BFP was a gift from Sue Vaughan (Addgene plasmid # 190258 ; http://n2t.net/addgene:190258 ; RRID:Addgene_190258)
