[The description below was written by a language model from this plasmid's Addgene catalogue record and pLannotate feature annotations shown in this document.]
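Description:
pPOTv7-blast-BFP is a PCR-only tagging (pPOT) template plasmid for endogenous gene tagging in Trypanosoma brucei. It is not an expression vector in the usual sense. It serves as a template from which a tagging cassette is amplified, normally with long primers carrying homology to the target locus, so that the product integrates into the parasite genome and fuses a tag to the gene of interest. In E. coli the 5.5 kb plasmid is maintained at high copy through a ColE1/pUC-type origin and selected with ampicillin via the β-lactamase gene. The backbone also carries an f1 origin, a bom fragment, lac promoter/operator elements with lacZα and lacI fragments, and flanking T7 and SP6 promoters, all typical remnants of a general cloning vector.

The payload is a blue fluorescent protein, annotated as mTagBFP2, cloned between retained HindIII and BamHI sites. It is flanked on each side by a copy of the blasticidin S deaminase gene (bsd), all three in the same orientation. This bsd–BFP–bsd layout fits the pPOT design, in which one template supports either N- or C-terminal tagging depending on which marker-plus-tag segment is amplified, although the record does not describe this explicitly. Blasticidin resistance would provide selection of transfected parasites. The promoter is recorded as "read through", meaning the cassette has no dedicated promoter and relies on transcription from the integration locus. The stretches between the coding sequences are not annotated, so the RNA-processing elements or linkers they may contain cannot be identified here. The construct is used to localise proteins expressed from their native loci by blue fluorescence.
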