Features (pLannotate 1.2.2; 15 found; start..end, strand, type, name):
    171..560     +  CDS            bsd: BSD_ASPTE - Experimental evidence at protein level: Swiss-Prot protein existence level 1. Catalyzes the deamination of the cytosine moiety of the antibiotics blasticidin S, cytomycin and acetylblasticidin S. From Aspergillus terreus.
    951..1649    +  CDS            mTagBFP2: mTagBFP2 is a basic (constitutively fluorescent) blue fluorescent protein published in 2011, derived from Entacmaea quadricolor. It is reported to be a very rapidly-maturing monomer with very low acid sensitivity.
   2052..2441    +  CDS            bsd: BSD_ASPTE - Experimental evidence at protein level: Swiss-Prot protein existence level 1. Catalyzes the deamination of the cytosine moiety of the antibiotics blasticidin S, cytomycin and acetylblasticidin S. From Aspergillus terreus.
   2637..2655    -  promoter       SP6 promoter: promoter for bacteriophage SP6 RNA polymerase
   2697..2713    -  protein_bind   lac operator: The lac repressor binds to the lac operator to inhibit transcription in E. coli. This inhibition can be relieved by adding lactose or isopropyl-β-D-thiogalactopyranoside (IPTG). lac repressor encoded by lacI
   2721..2751    -  promoter       lac promoter: promoter for the E. coli lac operon
   2766..2787    -  protein_bind   CAP binding site: CAP binding activates transcription in the presence of cAMP. E. coli catabolite activator protein
   2800..2892    -  CDS            lacI (fragment): lac repressor; lacI; The lac repressor binds to the lac operator to inhibit transcription in E. coli. This inhibition can be relieved by adding lactose or isopropyl-β-D-thiogalactopyranoside (IPTG).
   3075..3663    -  rep_origin     ori: high-copy-number ColE1/pMB1/pBR322/pUC origin of replication
   3834..4694    -  CDS            AmpR: β-lactamase; bla; confers resistance to ampicillin, carbenicillin, and related antibiotics
   4695..4799    -  promoter       AmpR promoter: bla
   4826..4876    +  misc_feature   bom (fragment): basis of mobility region from pBR322
   4877..5332    -  rep_origin     f1 ori (sequence partly withheld): f1 bacteriophage origin of replication; arrow indicates direction of (+) strand synthesis
   5336..5493    -  CDS            lacZα (fragment): LacZα fragment of β-galactosidase; lacZ fragment
   5496..2       +  promoter       T7 promoter (across the origin): promoter for bacteriophage T7 RNA polymerase
>Addgene plasmid #190258 | pPOTv7-blast-BFP | addgene full sequence | sequence record 374843 | Addgene NGS Result
GGGCGAATTGGGCCCGTATAATGCAGACCTGCTGCAAGCTAGGGGCACAGCAAGGTCTTCTGAAATTCAT
GTTTTTTTTTTTTTTACTCTGCATTGCAGTCTCCGCTCTTATTTAGTTTTGCTTTACGTAAGGTCTCGTT
GCTGCCATAAAATAAGCTCTAGTGGAATTCATGCCTTTGTCTCAAGAAGAATCCACCCTCATTGAAAGAG
CAACGGCTACAATCAACAGCATCCCCATCTCTGAAGACTACAGCGTCGCCAGCGCAGCTCTCTCTAGCGA
CGGCCGCATCTTCACTGGTGTCAATGTATATCATTTTACTGGGGGACCTTGTGCAGAACTCGTGGTGCTG
GGCACTGCTGCTGCTGCGGCAGCTGGCAACCTGACTTGTATCGTCGCGATCGGAAATGAGAACAGGGGCA
TCTTGAGCCCCTGCGGACGGTGCCGACAGGTGCTTCTCGACCTGCATCCTGGGATCAAAGCCATAGTGAA
GGACAGTGATGGACAGCCGACGGCAGTTGGGATTCGTGAATTGCTGCCCTCTGGTTATGTGTGGGAGGGC
TAACCATGGTGCCCATTTAGTTGGCCTTTCCCTTGTCTCGTGTCTTTTCCGTGGAAAGGTTCCCGGAGTA
ATCTGATGGCACAGCAGGGAGGTGCGCCTGCAGGTTGGTTAGGAAGGGGGGATGATGTAAAAGAAGAAAA
TGGGGGGATTCGAGCCCCACGCGTTGCTCAAGCTGTGTAGCGCAGGCGTTTCCTTACATATTTCTCTAAC
AGGCACGGAAGCCTAACAAATACACTTGGCTTATTTTTTTGCCCCCTCATGTCTTGTACAAATATTTGCG
ATAGCTTAGCTATCAGCCACATTAATCAAACAAGTATACCAACAAGCCCGAAAACAGAAACTCAACTGCA
ACGGGTACCTATGGGTTCTGGTAGTGGTTCCGGTTCCGGTTCTAAGCTTAGTGAGTTGATTAAGGAAAAC
ATGCACATGAAGTTGTACATGGAAGGAACAGTAGATAATCATCATTTCAAATGTACGTCAGAAGGTGAGG
GCAAACCTTATGAAGGAACTCAAACTATGAGAATTAAAGTCGTTGAGGGTGGCCCACTACCATTTGCATT
CGATATCCTCGCAACATCTTTTCTGTATGGTTCTAAAACCTTTATCAACCATACACAAGGCATACCAGAT
TTCTTTAAGCAATCATTTCCTGAAGGTTTCACATGGGAAAGAGTAACTACCTATGAAGATGGTGGTGTCC
TTACAGCTACTCAAGACACGTCTTTGCAGGATGGTTGTTTAATCTACAATGTTAAGATAAGAGGAGTGAA
CTTTACATCCAATGGACCAGTCATGCAAAAGAAAACTCTAGGTTGGGAGGCATTCACAGAAACTTTGTAC
CCAGCCGATGGGGGCTTAGAAGGGAGAAATGACATGGCTTTAAAACTGGTTGGCGGTAGCCATTTGATTG
CGAACGCTAAAACAACCTACAGAAGCAAAAAGCCAGCTAAAAATCTTAAGATGCCTGTATACTACGTGGA
TTACAGATTAGAAAGGAAGGAAGCTAATAATGAAACTTACGTTGAACAGCACGAGGTGGCCGTTGCCCGT
TATTGCGACCTTCCTTCAAAATTGGGACACAAACTAAACGGATCCGGATCAGGATCTGGATCAGGATCGG
GTAGTTAAGAGCTCCGCTGCGCTTAAATGTCTTTCATTATAATCAATGTATAACCTTTATGTAGTATTTC
AATCTATGCCGCTGTGTACGTGCACTGCGGTGCCTATCCTTCGGCATTAGAGAGTCACTGTTTGTGTAGA
TCGTAGCTGCATGTCTGACATCTGGTTCATTAGTGCCGTTTTGAGTCTGCACTGTTGTGCAACTTGATAT
TCATCACTGCACACCAACCGTGTGTTTCCTCCTTTGGGTGCACCCTTTAATCCTTGTCTTCTCCTTTTTT
GTCTCTTTCCCCCTCGAAAAGGTGTCAAACTACTGCCGCATAAACTACGGTTATCCCAAATTTAAGAGAA
AGCAATAAAGCATCAGCTAGCATGCCTTTGTCTCAAGAAGAATCCACCCTCATTGAAAGAGCAACGGCTA
CAATCAACAGCATCCCCATCTCTGAAGACTACAGCGTCGCCAGCGCAGCTCTCTCTAGCGACGGCCGCAT
CTTCACTGGTGTCAATGTATATCATTTTACTGGGGGACCTTGTGCAGAACTCGTGGTGCTGGGCACTGCT
GCTGCTGCGGCAGCTGGCAACCTGACTTGTATCGTCGCGATCGGAAATGAGAACAGGGGCATCTTGAGCC
CCTGCGGACGGTGCCGACAGGTGCTTCTCGATCTGCATCCTGGGATCAAAGCCATAGTGAAGGACAGTGA
TGGACAGCCGACGGCAGTTGGGATTCGTGAATTGCTGCCCTCTGGTTATGTGTGGGAGGGCTAACTCGAG
TGCCCATTTAGTTGGCTTTTCCCTTGTCTCGTGTCTTTTCCGTGGAAAGGTTCCCGGAGTAATCTGATGG
CACAGCAGGGAGGTGCGCCTGCAGGTTGGTTAGGAAGGGGGGATGATGTAAAAGAAGAAAATGGGGGGAT
TCGAGCCCCGCACAGGTCTCTCAAATTGGATGCATAGCTTGAGTATTCTATAGTGTCACCTAAATAGCTT
GGCGTAATCATGGTCATAGCTGTTTCCTGTGTGAAATTGTTATCCGCTCACAATTCCACACAACATACGA
GCCGGAAGCATAAAGTGTAAAGCCTGGGGTGCCTAATGAGTGAGCTAACTCACATTAATTGCGTTGCGCT
CACTGCCCGCTTTCCAGTCGGGAAACCTGTCGTGCCAGCTGCATTAATGAATCGGCCAACGCGCGGGGAG
AGGCGGTTTGCGTATTGGGCGCTCTTCCGCTTCCTCGCTCACTGACTCGCTGCGCTCGGTCGTTCGGCTG
CGGCGAGCGGTATCAGCTCACTCAAAGGCGGTAATACGGTTATCCACAGAATCAGGGGATAACGCAGGAA
AGAACATGTGAGCAAAAGGCCAGCAAAAGGCCAGGAACCGTAAAAAGGCCGCGTTGCTGGCGTTTTTCCA
TAGGCTCCGCCCCCCTGACGAGCATCACAAAAATCGACGCTCAAGTCAGAGGTGGCGAAACCCGACAGGA
CTATAAAGATACCAGGCGTTTCCCCCTGGAAGCTCCCTCGTGCGCTCTCCTGTTCCGACCCTGCCGCTTA
CCGGATACCTGTCCGCCTTTCTCCCTTCGGGAAGCGTGGCGCTTTCTCATAGCTCACGCTGTAGGTATCT
CAGTTCGGTGTAGGTCGTTCGCTCCAAGCTGGGCTGTGTGCACGAACCCCCCGTTCAGCCCGACCGCTGC
GCCTTATCCGGTAACTATCGTCTTGAGTCCAACCCGGTAAGACACGACTTATCGCCACTGGCAGCAGCCA
CTGGTAACAGGATTAGCAGAGCGAGGTATGTAGGCGGTGCTACAGAGTTCTTGAAGTGGTGGCCTAACTA
CGGCTACACTAGAAGAACAGTATTTGGTATCTGCGCTCTGCTGAAGCCAGTTACCTTCGGAAAAAGAGTT
GGTAGCTCTTGATCCGGCAAACAAACCACCGCTGGTAGCGGTGGTTTTTTTGTTTGCAAGCAGCAGATTA
CGCGCAGAAAAAAAGGATCTCAAGAAGATCCTTTGATCTTTTCTACGGGGTCTGACGCTCAGTGGAACGA
AAACTCACGTTAAGGGATTTTGGTCATGAGATTATCAAAAAGGATCTTCACCTAGATCCTTTTAAATTAA
AAATGAAGTTTTAAATCAATCTAAAGTATATATGAGTAAACTTGGTCTGACAGTTACCAATGCTTAATCA
GTGAGGCACCTATCTCAGCGATCTGTCTATTTCGTTCATCCATAGTTGCCTGACTCCCCGTCGTGTAGAT
AATTACGATACGGGAGGGCTTACCATCTGGCCCCAGTGCTGCAATGATACCGCGAGACCCACGCTCACCG
GCTCCAGATTTATCAGCAATAAACCAGCCAGCCGGAAGGGCCGAGCGCAGAAGTGGTCCTGCAACTTTAT
CCGCCTCCATCCAGTCTATTAATTGTTGCCGGGAAGCTAGAGTAAGTAGTTCGCCAGTTAATAGTTTGCG
CAACGTTGTTGCCATTGCTACAGGCATCGTGGTGTCACGCTCGTCGTTTGGTATGGCTTCATTCAGCTCC
GGTTCCCAACGATCAAGGCGAGTTACATGATCCCCCATGTTGTGCAAAAAAGCGGTTAGCTCCTTCGGTC
CTCCGATCGTTGTCAGAAGTAAGTTGGCCGCAGTGTTATCACTCATGGTTATGGCAGCACTGCATAATTC
TCTTACTGTCATGCCATCCGTAAGATGCTTTTCTGTGACTGGTGAGTACTCAACCAAGTCATTCTGAGAA
TAGTGTATGCGGCGACCGAGTTGCTCTTGCCCGGCGTCAATACGGGATAATACCGCGCCACATAGCAGAA
CTTTAAAAGTGCTCATCATTGGAAAACGTTCTTCGGGGCGAAAACTCTCAAGGATCTTACCGCTGTTGAG
ATCCAGTTCGATGTAACCCACTCGTGCACCCAACTGATCTTCAGCATCTTTTACTTTCACCAGCGTTTCT
GGGTGAGCAAAAACAGGAAGGCAAAATGCCGCAAAAAAGGGAATAAGGGCGACACGGAAATGTTGAATAC
TCATACTCTTCCTTTTTCAATATTATTGAAGCATTTATCAGGGTTATTGTCTCATGAGCGGATACATATT
TGAATGTATTTAGAAAAATAAACAAATAGGGGTTCCGCGCACATTTCCCCGAAAAGTGCCACCTGATGCG
GTGTGAAATACCGCACAGATGCGTAAGGAGAAAATACCGCATCAGGAAATTGTAAGCGTTAATATTTTGT
TAAAATTCGCGTTAAATTTTTGTTAAATCAGCTCATTTTTTAACCAATAGGCCGAAATCGGCAAAATCCC
TTATAAATCAAAAGAATAGACCGAGATAGGGT
[37 nt withheld, positions 5003-5039]
AAAGAACGTGGACTCCAACGTCAAAGG
[49 nt withheld, positions 5067-5115]
T
[91 nt withheld, positions 5117-5207]
G
[98 nt withheld, positions 5209-5306]
ACTTAATGCGCCGCTACAGGGCGCGTCCATTCGCCATTCAGGCTGCGCAACTGTTGGGAAGGGCGATCGG
TGCGGGCCTCTTCGCTATTACGCCAGCTGGCGAAAGGGGGATGTGCTGCAAGGCGATTAAGTTGGGTAAC
GCCAGGGTTTTCCCAGTCACGACGTTGTAAAACGACGGCCAGTGAATTGTAATACGACTCACTATA
